Addgene plasmid #90880: RRM1 E1.3 gRNA
Purpose: 3rd generation lentiviral gRNA plasmid targeting human RRM1
Depositing lab: Iain Cheeseman. Depositing organization: Whitehead Institute for Biomedical Research. Publication: Large-Scale Analysis of CRISPR/Cas9 Cell-Cycle Knockouts Reveals the Diversity of p53-Dependent Responses to Cell-Cycle Defects. McKinley KL, Cheeseman IM. Dev Cell. 2017 Feb 27;40(4):405-420.e2. doi: 10.1016/j.devcel.2017.01.012. Epub 2017 Feb 16. PubMed 28216383.
Backbone
  Vector backbone: pLenti-sgRNA
  Backbone manufacturer: Eric Lander & David Sabatini labs (Addgene plasmid #71409)
  Backbone size w/o insert (bp): 9151
  Vector type: Lentiviral, CRISPR
  Selectable markers: Puromycin
Growth in bacteria
  Bacterial resistance: Ampicillin, 100 μg/mL
  Growth temperature: 37°C
  Growth strain: NEB Stable
  Copy number: Unknown
Gene/Insert
  Gene/Insert name: RRM1 (Guide Designation E1.3) (alt name: pKMKO series)
  gRNA/shRNA sequence: CACCGCTGCCAGGATAGCATAGTC
  Species: H. sapiens (human)
  Promoter: U6
  Cloning method: Restriction Enzyme; 5′ cloning site BsmBI (destroyed during cloning); 3′ cloning site BsmBI (destroyed during cloning)
  Sequencing primers: 5′ hU6-F (5'-GAGGGCCTATTTCCCATGATT-3'); 3′ EF1a-R (5'-CACGGCGACTACTGCACTTA-3')
Terms and licenses: Academic/Nonprofit Terms; Industry Terms: Not Available to Industry
Depositor comments: Please note that gRNA target sequence listed is not strictly the 20nt spacer sequence, but also contains the 5' BsmBI overhang. For more information about knockout human cell lines generated using this plasmid, please see http://cellcycleknockouts.wi.mit.edu/ .
How to cite: RRM1 E1.3 gRNA was a gift from Iain Cheeseman (Addgene plasmid # 90880 ; http://n2t.net/addgene:90880 ; RRID:Addgene_90880)
