[The description below was written by a language model from this plasmid's Addgene catalogue record and pLannotate feature annotations shown in this document.]
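Description:
RRM1 E1.3 gRNA is a third-generation lentiviral CRISPR guide RNA plasmid built on the pLenti-sgRNA backbone and designed to target human RRM1. It is propagated in E. coli through a high-copy ColE1/pUC-type origin with ampicillin selection (AmpR under its own bla promoter). The backbone also retains an f1 origin, lac regulatory elements and lacZα/lacI fragments, T3 and T7 promoters, and an SV40 origin and poly(A) signal outside the viral region. The catalogue lists a backbone size of 9,151 bp without insert, whereas the sequenced record is 7,301 nt. The record does not explain the difference, although replacing a stuffer fragment between the BsmBI sites during guide cloning would be consistent with it.

The transfer cassette has an RSV promoter fused to a truncated HIV-1 5' LTR, which drives Tat-independent genomic RNA production. This is followed by the Ψ packaging signal with a gag fragment, the RRE for Rev-dependent export, a cPPT/CTS, WPRE, and a self-inactivating ΔU3 3' LTR. Within this unit, a human U6 RNA polymerase III promoter expresses the RRM1-directed spacer, which was cloned into BsmBI sites destroyed in the process. The spacer is joined to a Streptococcus pyogenes tracrRNA-derived scaffold to form a single guide RNA. Downstream, an EF-1α core promoter drives puromycin N-acetyltransferase so that transduced mammalian cells can be selected.

No Cas9 is annotated, so the nuclease must be supplied separately, for example from a Cas9-expressing cell line. The plasmid belongs to a series of guides used to generate cell-cycle gene knockouts in human cells.
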