Features (pLannotate 1.2.2; 27 found; start..end, strand, type, name):
     93..114     +  protein_bind   CAP binding site: CAP binding activates transcription in the presence of cAMP. E. coli catabolite activator protein
    129..159     +  promoter       lac promoter: promoter for the E. coli lac operon
    167..183     +  protein_bind   lac operator: The lac repressor binds to the lac operator to inhibit transcription in E. coli. This inhibition can be relieved by adding lactose or isopropyl-β-D-thiogalactopyranoside (IPTG). lac repressor encoded by lacI
    228..246     +  promoter       T3 promoter: promoter for bacteriophage T3 RNA polymerase
    274..500     +  promoter       RSV promoter: Rous sarcoma virus enhancer/promoter
    501..681     +  LTR            5' LTR (truncated): truncated 5' long terminal repeat (LTR) from HIV-1
    728..853     +  misc_feature   HIV-1 Ψ: packaging signal of human immunodeficiency virus type 1
    837..1200    +  CDS            HIV-1 gag (fragment): gag protein from human immunodeficiency virus 1; gag
   1346..1579    +  misc_feature   RRE: The Rev response element (RRE) of HIV-1 allows for Rev-dependent mRNA export from the nucleus to the cytoplasm.
   1956..1982    +  CDS            Rev (fragment): human immunodeficiency virus 1 (HIV-1) Rev protein; rev; enhances nuclear export of unspliced and incompletely spliced viral mRNAs
   1986..2226    +  promoter       U6 promoter: RNA polymerase III promoter for human U6 snRNA
   2273..2340    +  misc_RNA       tracrRNA (fragment): trans-activating CRISPR RNA for the Streptococcus pyogenes CRISPR/Cas9 system
   2389..2506    +  misc_feature   cPPT/CTS: central polypurine tract and central termination sequence of HIV-1
   2575..2786    +  promoter       EF-1α core promoter: core promoter for human elongation factor EF-1α
   2812..3411    +  CDS            PuroR (fragment): puromycin N-acetyltransferase; pac from Streptomyces; confers resistance to puromycin
   3427..4015    +  misc_feature   WPRE: woodchuck hepatitis virus posttranscriptional regulatory element
   4066..4085    +  misc_feature   cPPT/CTS (fragment): central polypurine tract and central termination sequence of HIV-1
   4087..4320    +  LTR            3' LTR (ΔU3): self-inactivating 3' long terminal repeat (LTR) from HIV-1
   4398..4519    +  polyA_signal   SV40 poly(A) signal: SV40 polyadenylation signal
   4559..4694    +  rep_origin     SV40 ori: SV40 origin of replication
   4715..4733    -  promoter       T7 promoter: promoter for bacteriophage T7 RNA polymerase
   4741..4896    +  CDS            lacZα (fragment): LacZα fragment of β-galactosidase; lacZ fragment
   4901..5329    +  rep_origin     f1 ori (sequence partly withheld): f1 bacteriophage origin of replication; arrow indicates direction of (+) strand synthesis
   5382..5486    +  promoter       AmpR promoter: bla
   5487..6347    +  CDS            AmpR: β-lactamase; bla; confers resistance to ampicillin, carbenicillin, and related antibiotics
   6518..7106    +  rep_origin     ori: high-copy-number ColE1/pMB1/pBR322/pUC origin of replication
   7289..80      +  CDS            lacI (fragment) (across the origin): lac repressor; lacI; The lac repressor binds to the lac operator to inhibit transcription in E. coli. This inhibition can be relieved by adding lactose or isopropyl-β-D-thiogalactopyranoside (IPTG).
>Addgene plasmid #90880 | RRM1 E1.3 gRNA | addgene full sequence | sequence record 183406 | Addgene NGS Result
AAACCGCCTCTCCCCGCGCGTTGGCCGATTCATTAATGCAGCTGGCACGACAGGTTTCCCGACTGGAAAG
CGGGCAGTGAGCGCAACGCAATTAATGTGAGTTAGCTCACTCATTAGGCACCCCAGGCTTTACACTTTAT
GCTTCCGGCTCGTATGTTGTGTGGAATTGTGAGCGGATAACAATTTCACACAGGAAACAGCTATGACCAT
GATTACGCCAAGCGCGCAATTAACCCTCACTAAAGGGAACAAAAGCTGGAGCTGCAAGCTTAATGTAGTC
TTATGCAATACTCTTGTAGTCTTGCAACATGGTAACGATGAGTTAGCAACATGCCTTACAAGGAGAGAAA
AAGCACCGTGCATGCCGATTGGTGGAAGTAAGGTGGTACGATCGTGCCTTATTAGGAAGGCAACAGACGG
GTCTGACATGGATTGGACGAACCACTGAATTGCCGCATTGCAGAGATATTGTATTTAAGTGCCTAGCTCG
ATACATAAACGGGTCTCTCTGGTTAGACCAGATCTGAGCCTGGGAGCTCTCTGGCTAACTAGGGAACCCA
CTGCTTAAGCCTCAATAAAGCTTGCCTTGAGTGCTTCAAGTAGTGTGTGCCCGTCTGTTGTGTGACTCTG
GTAACTAGAGATCCCTCAGACCCTTTTAGTCAGTGTGGAAAATCTCTAGCAGTGGCGCCCGAACAGGGAC
TTGAAAGCGAAAGGGAAACCAGAGGAGCTCTCTCGACGCAGGACTCGGCTTGCTGAAGCGCGCACGGCAA
GAGGCGAGGGGCGGCGACTGGTGAGTACGCCAAAAATTTTGACTAGCGGAGGCTAGAAGGAGAGAGATGG
GTGCGAGAGCGTCAGTATTAAGCGGGGGAGAATTAGATCGCGATGGGAAAAAATTCGGTTAAGGCCAGGG
GGAAAGAAAAAATATAAATTAAAACATATAGTATGGGCAAGCAGGGAGCTAGAACGATTCGCAGTTAATC
CTGGCCTGTTAGAAACATCAGAAGGCTGTAGACAAATACTGGGACAGCTACAACCATCCCTTCAGACAGG
ATCAGAAGAACTTAGATCATTATATAATACAGTAGCAACCCTCTATTGTGTGCATCAAAGGATAGAGATA
AAAGACACCAAGGAAGCTTTAGACAAGATAGAGGAAGAGCAAAACAAAAGTAAGACCACCGCACAGCAAG
CGGCCGCTGATCTTCAGACCTGGAGGAGGAGATATGAGGGACAATTGGAGAAGTGAATTATATAAATATA
AAGTAGTAAAAATTGAACCATTAGGAGTAGCACCCACCAAGGCAAAGAGAAGAGTGGTGCAGAGAGAAAA
AAGAGCAGTGGGAATAGGAGCTTTGTTCCTTGGGTTCTTGGGAGCAGCAGGAAGCACTATGGGCGCAGCG
TCAATGACGCTGACGGTACAGGCCAGACAATTATTGTCTGGTATAGTGCAGCAGCAGAACAATTTGCTGA
GGGCTATTGAGGCGCAACAGCATCTGTTGCAACTCACAGTCTGGGGCATCAAGCAGCTCCAGGCAAGAAT
CCTGGCTGTGGAAAGATACCTAAAGGATCAACAGCTCCTGGGGATTTGGGGTTGCTCTGGAAAACTCATT
TGCACCACTGCTGTGCCTTGGAATGCTAGTTGGAGTAATAAATCTCTGGAACAGATTTGGAATCACACGA
CCTGGATGGAGTGGGACAGAGAAATTAACAATTACACAAGCTTAATACACTCCTTAATTGAAGAATCGCA
AAACCAGCAAGAAAAGAATGAACAAGAATTATTGGAATTAGATAAATGGGCAAGTTTGTGGAATTGGTTT
AACATAACAAATTGGCTGTGGTATATAAAATTATTCATAATGATAGTAGGAGGCTTGGTAGGTTTAAGAA
TAGTTTTTGCTGTACTTTCTATAGTGAATAGAGTTAGGCAGGGATATTCACCATTATCGTTTCAGACCCA
CCTCCCAACCCCGAGGGGACCCAGAGAGGGCCTATTTCCCATGATTCCTTCATATTTGCATATACGATAC
AAGGCTGTTAGAGAGATAATTAGAATTAATTTGACTGTAAACACAAAGATATTAGTACAAAATACGTGAC
GTAGAAAGTAATAATTTCTTGGGTAGTTTGCAGTTTTAAAATTATGTTTTAAAATGGACTATCATATGCT
TACCGTAACTTGAAAGTATTTCGATTTCTTGGCTTTATATATCTTGTGGAAAGGACGAAACACCGCTGCC
AGGATAGCATAGTCGTTTAAGAGCTATGCTGGAAACAGCATAGCAAGTTTAAATAAGGCTAGTCCGTTAT
CAACTTGAAAAAGTGGCACCGAGTCGGTGCTTTTTTTGAATTCTAGATCTTGAGACAAATGGCAGTATTC
ATCCACAATTTTAAAAGAAAAGGGGGGATTGGGGGGTACAGTGCAGGGGAAAGAATAGTAGACATAATAG
CAACAGACATACAAACTAAAGAATTACAAAAACAAATTACAAAAATTCAAAATTTTCGGGTTTATTACAG
GGACAGCAGAGATCCACTTTGGCGCCGGCTCGAGTGGCTCCGGTGCCCGTCAGTGGGCAGAGCGCACATC
GCCCACAGTCCCCGAGAAGTTGGGGGGAGGGGTCGGCAATTGAACCGGTGCCTAGAGAAGGTGGCGCGGG
GTAAACTGGGAAAGTGATGTCGTGTACTGGCTCCGCCTTTTTCCCGAGGGTGGGGGAGAACCGTATATAA
GTGCAGTAGTCGCCGTGAACGTTCTTTTTCGCAACGGGTTTGCCGCCAGAACACAGGTGTCGTGACGCGG
GATCCGCCACCATGACCGAGTACAAGCCCACGGTGCGCCTCGCCACCCGCGACGACGTCCCCAGGGCCGT
ACGCACCCTCGCCGCCGCGTTCGCCGACTACCCCGCCACGCGCCACACCGTCGATCCGGACCGCCACATC
GAGCGGGTCACCGAGCTGCAAGAACTCTTCCTCACGCGCGTCGGGCTCGACATCGGCAAGGTGTGGGTCG
CGGACGACGGCGCCGCGGTGGCGGTCTGGACCACGCCGGAGAGCGTCGAAGCGGGGGCGGTGTTCGCCGA
GATCGGCCCGCGCATGGCCGAGTTGAGCGGTTCCCGGCTGGCCGCGCAGCAACAGATGGAAGGCCTCCTG
GCGCCGCACCGGCCCAAGGAGCCCGCGTGGTTCCTGGCCACCGTCGGAGTCTCGCCCGACCACCAGGGCA
AGGGTCTGGGCAGCGCCGTCGTGCTCCCCGGAGTGGAGGCGGCCGAGCGCGCCGGGGTGCCCGCCTTCCT
GGAGACCTCCGCGCCCCGCAACCTCCCCTTCTACGAGCGGCTCGGCTTCACCGTCACCGCCGACGTCGAG
GTGCCCGAAGGACCGCGCACCTGGTGCATGACCCGCAAGCCCGGTGCCTGAACGCGTTAAGTCGACAATC
AACCTCTGGATTACAAAATTTGTGAAAGATTGACTGGTATTCTTAACTATGTTGCTCCTTTTACGCTATG
TGGATACGCTGCTTTAATGCCTTTGTATCATGCTATTGCTTCCCGTATGGCTTTCATTTTCTCCTCCTTG
TATAAATCCTGGTTGCTGTCTCTTTATGAGGAGTTGTGGCCCGTTGTCAGGCAACGTGGCGTGGTGTGCA
CTGTGTTTGCTGACGCAACCCCCACTGGTTGGGGCATTGCCACCACCTGTCAGCTCCTTTCCGGGACTTT
CGCTTTCCCCCTCCCTATTGCCACGGCGGAACTCATCGCCGCCTGCCTTGCCCGCTGCTGGACAGGGGCT
CGGCTGTTGGGCACTGACAATTCCGTGGTGTTGTCGGGGAAATCATCGTCCTTTCCTTGGCTGCTCGCCT
GTGTTGCCACCTGGATTCTGCGCGGGACGTCCTTCTGCTACGTCCCTTCGGCCCTCAATCCAGCGGACCT
TCCTTCCCGCGGCCTGCTGCCGGCTCTGCGGCCTCTTCCGCGTCTTCGCCTTCGCCCTCAGACGAGTCGG
ATCTCCCTTTGGGCCGCCTCCCCGCGTCGACTTTAAGACCAATGACTTACAAGGCAGCTGTAGATCTTAG
CCACTTTTTAAAAGAAAAGGGGGGACTGGAAGGGCTAATTCACTCCCAACGAAGACAAGATCTGCTTTTT
GCTTGTACTGGGTCTCTCTGGTTAGACCAGATCTGAGCCTGGGAGCTCTCTGGCTAACTAGGGAACCCAC
TGCTTAAGCCTCAATAAAGCTTGCCTTGAGTGCTTCAAGTAGTGTGTGCCCGTCTGTTGTGTGACTCTGG
TAACTAGAGATCCCTCAGACCCTTTTAGTCAGTGTGGAAAATCTCTAGCAGTACGTATAGTAGTTCATGT
CATCTTATTATTCAGTATTTATAACTTGCAAAGAAATGAATATCAGAGAGTGAGAGGAACTTGTTTATTG
CAGCTTATAATGGTTACAAATAAAGCAATAGCATCACAAATTTCACAAATAAAGCATTTTTTTCACTGCA
TTCTAGTTGTGGTTTGTCCAAACTCATCAATGTATCTTATCATGTCTGGCTCTAGCTATCCCGCCCCTAA
CTCCGCCCATCCCGCCCCTAACTCCGCCCAGTTCCGCCCATTCTCCGCCCCATGGCTGACTAATTTTTTT
TATTTATGCAGAGGCCGAGGCCGCCTCGGCCTCTGAGCTATTCCAGAAGTAGTGAGGAGGCTTTTTTGGA
GGCCTAGGGACGTACCCAATTCGCCCTATAGTGAGTCGTATTACGCGCGCTCACTGGCCGTCGTTTTACA
ACGTCGTGACTGGGAAAACCCTGGCGTTACCCAACTTAATCGCCTTGCAGCACATCCCCCTTTCGCCAGC
TGGCGTAATAGCGAAGAGGCCCGCACCGATCGCCCTTCCCAACAGTTGCGCAGCCTGAATGGCGAATGGG
[124 nt withheld, positions 4901-5024]
C
[91 nt withheld, positions 5026-5116]
A
[49 nt withheld, positions 5118-5166]
CCTTTGACGTTGGAGTCCACGTTCTTT
[37 nt withheld, positions 5194-5230]
ACCCTATCTCGGTCTATTCTTTTGATTTATAAGGGATTTTGCCGATTTCGGCCTATTGGTTAAAAAATGA
GCTGATTTAACAAAAATTTAACGCGAATTTTAACAAAATATTAACGCTTACAATTTAGGTGGCACTTTTC
GGGGAAATGTGCGCGGAACCCCTATTTGTTTATTTTTCTAAATACATTCAAATATGTATCCGCTCATGAG
ACAATAACCCTGATAAATGCTTCAATAATATTGAAAAAGGAAGAGTATGAGTATTCAACATTTCCGTGTC
GCCCTTATTCCCTTTTTTGCGGCATTTTGCCTTCCTGTTTTTGCTCACCCAGAAACGCTGGTGAAAGTAA
AAGATGCTGAAGATCAGTTGGGTGCACGAGTGGGTTACATCGAACTGGATCTCAACAGCGGTAAGATCCT
TGAGAGTTTTCGCCCCGAAGAACGTTTTCCAATGATGAGCACTTTTAAAGTTCTGCTATGTGGCGCGGTA
TTATCCCGTATTGACGCCGGGCAAGAGCAACTCGGTCGCCGCATACACTATTCTCAGAATGACTTGGTTG
AGTACTCACCAGTCACAGAAAAGCATCTTACGGATGGCATGACAGTAAGAGAATTATGCAGTGCTGCCAT
AACCATGAGTGATAACACTGCGGCCAACTTACTTCTGACAACGATCGGAGGACCGAAGGAGCTAACCGCT
TTTTTGCACAACATGGGGGATCATGTAACTCGCCTTGATCGTTGGGAACCGGAGCTGAATGAAGCCATAC
CAAACGACGAGCGTGACACCACGATGCCTGTAGCAATGGCAACAACGTTGCGCAAACTATTAACTGGCGA
ACTACTTACTCTAGCTTCCCGGCAACAATTAATAGACTGGATGGAGGCGGATAAAGTTGCAGGACCACTT
CTGCGCTCGGCCCTTCCGGCTGGCTGGTTTATTGCTGATAAATCTGGAGCCGGTGAGCGTGGGTCTCGCG
GTATCATTGCAGCACTGGGGCCAGATGGTAAGCCCTCCCGTATCGTAGTTATCTACACGACGGGGAGTCA
GGCAACTATGGATGAACGAAATAGACAGATCGCTGAGATAGGTGCCTCACTGATTAAGCATTGGTAACTG
TCAGACCAAGTTTACTCATATATACTTTAGATTGATTTAAAACTTCATTTTTAATTTAAAAGGATCTAGG
TGAAGATCCTTTTTGATAATCTCATGACCAAAATCCCTTAACGTGAGTTTTCGTTCCACTGAGCGTCAGA
CCCCGTAGAAAAGATCAAAGGATCTTCTTGAGATCCTTTTTTTCTGCGCGTAATCTGCTGCTTGCAAACA
AAAAAACCACCGCTACCAGCGGTGGTTTGTTTGCCGGATCAAGAGCTACCAACTCTTTTTCCGAAGGTAA
CTGGCTTCAGCAGAGCGCAGATACCAAATACTGTTCTTCTAGTGTAGCCGTAGTTAGGCCACCACTTCAA
GAACTCTGTAGCACCGCCTACATACCTCGCTCTGCTAATCCTGTTACCAGTGGCTGCTGCCAGTGGCGAT
AAGTCGTGTCTTACCGGGTTGGACTCAAGACGATAGTTACCGGATAAGGCGCAGCGGTCGGGCTGAACGG
GGGGTTCGTGCACACAGCCCAGCTTGGAGCGAACGACCTACACCGAACTGAGATACCTACAGCGTGAGCT
ATGAGAAAGCGCCACGCTTCCCGAAGGGAGAAAGGCGGACAGGTATCCGGTAAGCGGCAGGGTCGGAACA
GGAGAGCGCACGAGGGAGCTTCCAGGGGGAAACGCCTGGTATCTTTATAGTCCTGTCGGGTTTCGCCACC
TCTGACTTGAGCGTCGATTTTTGTGATGCTCGTCAGGGGGGCGGAGCCTATGGAAAAACGCCAGCAACGC
GGCCTTTTTACGGTTCCTGGCCTTTTGCTGGCCTTTTGCTCACATGTTCTTTCCTGCGTTATCCCCTGAT
TCTGTGGATAACCGTATTACCGCCTTTGAGTGAGCTGATACCGCTCGCCGCAGCCGAACGACCGAGCGCA
GCGAGTCAGTGAGCGAGGAAGCGGAAGAGCGCCCAATACGC
